>Addgene plasmid #127646 | pLKO.1-puro-cGASsh4 | addgene full sequence | sequence record 248950 | Addgene NGS Result
TTGGGGTTGCGCCTTTTCCAAGGCAGCCCTGGGTTTGCGCAGGGACGCGGCTGCTCTGGGCGTGGTTCCG
GGAAACGCAGCGGCGCCGACCCTGGGTCTCGCACATTCTTCACGTCCGTTCGCAGCGTCACCCGGATCTT
CGCCGCTACCCTTGTGGGCCCCCCGGCGACGCTTCCTGCTCCGCCCCTAAGTCGGGAAGGTTCCTTGCGG
TTCGCGGCGTGCCGGACGTGACAAACGGAAGCCGCACGTCTCACTAGTACCCTCGCAGACGGACAGCGCC
AGGGAGCAATGGCAGCGCGCCGACCGCGATGGGCTGTGGCCAATAGCGGCTGCTCAGCAGGGCGCGCCGA
GAGCAGCGGCCGGGAAGGGGCGGTGCGGGAGGCGGGGTGTGGGGCGGTAGTGTGGGCCCTGTTCCTGCCC
GCGCGGTGTTCCGCATTCTGCAAGCCTCCGGAGCGCACGTCGGCAGTCGGCTCCCTCGTTGACCGAATCA
CCGACCTCTCTCCCCAGGGGGATCCACCGGAGCTTACCATGACCGAGTACAAGCCCACGGTGCGCCTCGC
CACCCGCGACGACGTCCCCAGGGCCGTACGCACCCTCGCCGCCGCGTTCGCCGACTACCCCGCCACGCGC
CACACCGTCGATCCGGACCGCCACATCGAGCGGGTCACCGAGCTGCAAGAACTCTTCCTCACGCGCGTCG
GGCTCGACATCGGCAAGGTGTGGGTCGCGGACGACGGCGCCGCGGTGGCGGTCTGGACCACGCCGGAGAG
CGTCGAAGCGGGGGCGGTGTTCGCCGAGATCGGCCCGCGCATGGCCGAGTTGAGCGGTTCCCGGCTGGCC
GCGCAGCAACAGATGGAAGGCCTCCTGGCGCCGCACCGGCCCAAGGAGCCCGCGTGGTTCCTGGCCACCG
TCGGCGTCTCGCCCGACCACCAGGGCAAGGGTCTGGGCAGCGCCGTCGTGCTCCCCGGAGTGGAGGCGGC
CGAGCGCGCCGGGGTGCCCGCCTTCCTGGAGACCTCCGCGCCCCGCAACCTCCCCTTCTACGAGCGGCTC
GGCTTCACCGTCACCGCCGACGTCGAGGTGCCCGAAGGACCGCGCACCTGGTGCATGACCCGCAAGCCCG
GTGCCTGACGCCCGCCCCACGACCCGCAGCGCCCGACCGAAAGGAGCGCACGACCCCATGCATCGGTACC
TTTAAGACCAATGACTTACAAGGCAGCTGTAGATCTTAGCCACTTTTTAAAAGAAAAGGGGGGACTGGAA
GGGCTAATTCACTCCCAACGAAGACAAGATCTGCTTTTTGCTTGTACTGGGTCTCTCTGGTTAGACCAGA
TCTGAGCCTGGGAGCTCTCTGGCTAACTAGGGAACCCACTGCTTAAGCCTCAATAAAGCTTGCCTTGAGT
GCTTCAAGTAGTGTGTGCCCGTCTGTTGTGTGACTCTGGTAACTAGAGATCCCTCAGACCCTTTTAGTCA
GTGTGGAAAATCTCTAGCAGTAGTAGTTCATGTCATCTTATTATTCAGTATTTATAACTTGCAAAGAAAT
GAATATCAGAGAGTGAGAGGAACTTGTTTATTGCAGCTTATAATGGTTACAAATAAAGCAATAGCATCAC
AAATTTCACAAATAAAGCATTTTTTTCACTGCATTCTAGTTGTGGTTTGTCCAAACTCATCAATGTATCT
TATCATGTCTGGCTCTAGCTATCCCGCCCCTAACTCCGCCCATCCCGCCCCTAACTCCGCCCAGTTCCGC
CCATTCTCCGCCCCATGGCTGACTAATTTTTTTTATTTATGCAGAGGCCGAGGCCGCCTCGGCCTCTGAG
CTATTCCAGAAGTAGTGAGGAGGCTTTTTTGGAGGCCTAGGGACGTACCCAATTCGCCCTATAGTGAGTC
GTATTACGCGCGCTCACTGGCCGTCGTTTTACAACGTCGTGACTGGGAAAACCCTGGCGTTACCCAACTT
AATCGCCTTGCAGCACATCCCCCTTTCGCCAGCTGGCGTAATAGCGAAGAGGCCCGCACCGATCGCCCTT
CCCAACAGTTGCGCAGCCTGAATGGCGAATGGG
[124 nt withheld, positions 2064-2187]
C
[91 nt withheld, positions 2189-2279]
A
[49 nt withheld, positions 2281-2329]
CCTTTGACGTTGGAGTCCACGTTCTTT
[37 nt withheld, positions 2357-2393]
ACCCTATCTCGGTCTATTCTTTTGATTTATAAGGGATTTTGCCGATTTCGGCCTATTGGTTAAAAAATGA
GCTGATTTAACAAAAATTTAACGCGAATTTTAACAAAATATTAACGCTTACAATTTAGGTGGCACTTTTC
GGGGAAATGTGCGCGGAACCCCTATTTGTTTATTTTTCTAAATACATTCAAATATGTATCCGCTCATGAG
ACAATAACCCTGATAAATGCTTCAATAATATTGAAAAAGGAAGAGTATGAGTATTCAACATTTCCGTGTC
GCCCTTATTCCCTTTTTTGCGGCATTTTGCCTTCCTGTTTTTGCTCACCCAGAAACGCTGGTGAAAGTAA
AAGATGCTGAAGATCAGTTGGGTGCACGAGTGGGTTACATCGAACTGGATCTCAACAGCGGTAAGATCCT
TGAGAGTTTTCGCCCCGAAGAACGTTTTCCAATGATGAGCACTTTTAAAGTTCTGCTATGTGGCGCGGTA
TTATCCCGTATTGACGCCGGGCAAGAGCAACTCGGTCGCCGCATACACTATTCTCAGAATGACTTGGTTG
AGTACTCACCAGTCACAGAAAAGCATCTTACGGATGGCATGACAGTAAGAGAATTATGCAGTGCTGCCAT
AACCATGAGTGATAACACTGCGGCCAACTTACTTCTGACAACGATCGGAGGACCGAAGGAGCTAACCGCT
TTTTTGCACAACATGGGGGATCATGTAACTCGCCTTGATCGTTGGGAACCGGAGCTGAATGAAGCCATAC
CAAACGACGAGCGTGACACCACGATGCCTGTAGCAATGGCAACAACGTTGCGCAAACTATTAACTGGCGA
ACTACTTACTCTAGCTTCCCGGCAACAATTAATAGACTGGATGGAGGCGGATAAAGTTGCAGGACCACTT
CTGCGCTCGGCCCTTCCGGCTGGCTGGTTTATTGCTGATAAATCTGGAGCCGGTGAGCGTGGGTCTCGCG
GTATCATTGCAGCACTGGGGCCAGATGGTAAGCCCTCCCGTATCGTAGTTATCTACACGACGGGGAGTCA
GGCAACTATGGATGAACGAAATAGACAGATCGCTGAGATAGGTGCCTCACTGATTAAGCATTGGTAACTG
TCAGACCAAGTTTACTCATATATACTTTAGATTGATTTAAAACTTCATTTTTAATTTAAAAGGATCTAGG
TGAAGATCCTTTTTGATAATCTCATGACCAAAATCCCTTAACGTGAGTTTTCGTTCCACTGAGCGTCAGA
CCCCGTAGAAAAGATCAAAGGATCTTCTTGAGATCCTTTTTTTCTGCGCGTAATCTGCTGCTTGCAAACA
AAAAAACCACCGCTACCAGCGGTGGTTTGTTTGCCGGATCAAGAGCTACCAACTCTTTTTCCGAAGGTAA
CTGGCTTCAGCAGAGCGCAGATACCAAATACTGTTCTTCTAGTGTAGCCGTAGTTAGGCCACCACTTCAA
GAACTCTGTAGCACCGCCTACATACCTCGCTCTGCTAATCCTGTTACCAGTGGCTGCTGCCAGTGGCGAT
AAGTCGTGTCTTACCGGGTTGGACTCAAGACGATAGTTACCGGATAAGGCGCAGCGGTCGGGCTGAACGG
GGGGTTCGTGCACACAGCCCAGCTTGGAGCGAACGACCTACACCGAACTGAGATACCTACAGCGTGAGCT
ATGAGAAAGCGCCACGCTTCCCGAAGGGAGAAAGGCGGACAGGTATCCGGTAAGCGGCAGGGTCGGAACA
GGAGAGCGCACGAGGGAGCTTCCAGGGGGAAACGCCTGGTATCTTTATAGTCCTGTCGGGTTTCGCCACC
TCTGACTTGAGCGTCGATTTTTGTGATGCTCGTCAGGGGGGCGGAGCCTATGGAAAAACGCCAGCAACGC
GGCCTTTTTACGGTTCCTGGCCTTTTGCTGGCCTTTTGCTCACATGTTCTTTCCTGCGTTATCCCCTGAT
TCTGTGGATAACCGTATTACCGCCTTTGAGTGAGCTGATACCGCTCGCCGCAGCCGAACGACCGAGCGCA
GCGAGTCAGTGAGCGAGGAAGCGGAAGAGCGCCCAATACGCAAACCGCCTCTCCCCGCGCGTTGGCCGAT
TCATTAATGCAGCTGGCACGACAGGTTTCCCGACTGGAAAGCGGGCAGTGAGCGCAACGCAATTAATGTG
AGTTAGCTCACTCATTAGGCACCCCAGGCTTTACACTTTATGCTTCCGGCTCGTATGTTGTGTGGAATTG
TGAGCGGATAACAATTTCACACAGGAAACAGCTATGACCATGATTACGCCAAGCGCGCAATTAACCCTCA
CTAAAGGGAACAAAAGCTGGAGCTGCAAGCTTAATGTAGTCTTATGCAATACTCTTGTAGTCTTGCAACA
TGGTAACGATGAGTTAGCAACATGCCTTACAAGGAGAGAAAAAGCACCGTGCATGCCGATTGGTGGAAGT
AAGGTGGTACGATCGTGCCTTATTAGGAAGGCAACAGACGGGTCTGACATGGATTGGACGAACCACTGAA
TTGCCGCATTGCAGAGATATTGTATTTAAGTGCCTAGCTCGATACATAAACGGGTCTCTCTGGTTAGACC
AGATCTGAGCCTGGGAGCTCTCTGGCTAACTAGGGAACCCACTGCTTAAGCCTCAATAAAGCTTGCCTTG
AGTGCTTCAAGTAGTGTGTGCCCGTCTGTTGTGTGACTCTGGTAACTAGAGATCCCTCAGACCCTTTTAG
TCAGTGTGGAAAATCTCTAGCAGTGGCGCCCGAACAGGGACTTGAAAGCGAAAGGGAAACCAGAGGAGCT
CTCTCGACGCAGGACTCGGCTTGCTGAAGCGCGCACGGCAAGAGGCGAGGGGCGGCGACTGGTGAGTACG
CCAAAAATTTTGACTAGCGGAGGCTAGAAGGAGAGAGATGGGTGCGAGAGCGTCAGTATTAAGCGGGGGA
GAATTAGATCGCGATGGGAAAAAATTCGGTTAAGGCCAGGGGGAAAGAAAAAATATAAATTAAAACATAT
AGTATGGGCAAGCAGGGAGCTAGAACGATTCGCAGTTAATCCTGGCCTGTTAGAAACATCAGAAGGCTGT
AGACAAATACTGGGACAGCTACAACCATCCCTTCAGACAGGATCAGAAGAACTTAGATCATTATATAATA
CAGTAGCAACCCTCTATTGTGTGCATCAAAGGATAGAGATAAAAGACACCAAGGAAGCTTTAGACAAGAT
AGAGGAAGAGCAAAACAAAAGTAAGACCACCGCACAGCAAGCGGCCGCTGATCTTCAGACCTGGAGGAGG
AGATATGAGGGACAATTGGAGAAGTGAATTATATAAATATAAAGTAGTAAAAATTGAACCATTAGGAGTA
GCACCCACCAAGGCAAAGAGAAGAGTGGTGCAGAGAGAAAAAAGAGCAGTGGGAATAGGAGCTTTGTTCC
TTGGGTTCTTGGGAGCAGCAGGAAGCACTATGGGCGCAGCGTCAATGACGCTGACGGTACAGGCCAGACA
ATTATTGTCTGGTATAGTGCAGCAGCAGAACAATTTGCTGAGGGCTATTGAGGCGCAACAGCATCTGTTG
CAACTCACAGTCTGGGGCATCAAGCAGCTCCAGGCAAGAATCCTGGCTGTGGAAAGATACCTAAAGGATC
AACAGCTCCTGGGGATTTGGGGTTGCTCTGGAAAACTCATTTGCACCACTGCTGTGCCTTGGAATGCTAG
TTGGAGTAATAAATCTCTGGAACAGATTTGGAATCACACGACCTGGATGGAGTGGGACAGAGAAATTAAC
AATTACACAAGCTTAATACACTCCTTAATTGAAGAATCGCAAAACCAGCAAGAAAAGAATGAACAAGAAT
TATTGGAATTAGATAAATGGGCAAGTTTGTGGAATTGGTTTAACATAACAAATTGGCTGTGGTATATAAA
ATTATTCATAATGATAGTAGGAGGCTTGGTAGGTTTAAGAATAGTTTTTGCTGTACTTTCTATAGTGAAT
AGAGTTAGGCAGGGATATTCACCATTATCGTTTCAGACCCACCTCCCAACCCCGAGGGGACCCGACAGGC
CCGAAGGAATAGAAGAAGAAGGTGGAGAGAGAGACAGAGACAGATCCATTCGATTAGTGAACGGATCTCG
ACGGTATCGATCACGAGACTAGCCTCGAGCGGCCGCCCCCTTCACCGAGGGCCTATTTCCCATGATTCCT
TCATATTTGCATATACGATACAAGGCTGTTAGAGAGATAATTGGAATTAATTTGACTGTAAACACAAAGA
TATTAGTACAAAATACGTGACGTAGAAAGTAATAATTTCTTGGGTAGTTTGCAGTTTTAAAATTATGTTT
TAAAATGGACTATCATATGCTTACCGTAACTTGAAAGTATTTCGATTTCTTGGCTTTATATATCTTGTGG
AAAGGACGAAACACCGGCAACTACGACTAAAGCCATTTCTCGAGAAATGGCTTTAGTCGTAGTTGTTTTT
TGAATTCTCGACCTCGAGACAAATGGCAGTATTCATCCACAATTTTAAAAGAAAAGGGGGGATTGGGGGG
TACAGTGCAGGGGAAAGAATAGTAGACATAATAGCAACAGACATACAAACTAAAGAATTACAAAAACAAA
TTACAAAAATTCAAAATTTTCGGGTTTATTACAGGGACAGCAGAGATCCACTTTGGCCGCGGCTCGAGGG
GG
Features (pLannotate 1.2.2; 25 found; start..end, strand, type, name):
    529..1128    +  CDS            PuroR: puromycin N-acetyltransferase; pac from Streptomyces alboniger; confers resistance to puromycin
   1171..1254    +  CDS            nef (fragment): NEF_HV1Z2 - Experimental evidence at protein level: Swiss-Prot protein existence level 1. Extracellular Nef protein targets CD4(+) T-lymphocytes for apoptosis by interacting with CXCR4 surface receptors. From Human immunodeficiency virus type 1 group M subtype D (isolate Z2/CDC-Z34) (HIV-1).
   1256..1489    +  LTR            3' LTR (ΔU3): self-inactivating 3' long terminal repeat (LTR) from HIV-1
   1561..1682    +  polyA_signal   SV40 poly(A) signal: SV40 polyadenylation signal
   1722..1857    +  rep_origin     SV40 ori: SV40 origin of replication
   1878..1896    -  promoter       T7 promoter: promoter for bacteriophage T7 RNA polymerase
   1904..2059    +  CDS            lacZα (fragment): LacZα fragment of β-galactosidase; lacZ fragment
   2064..2492    +  rep_origin     f1 ori (sequence partly withheld): f1 bacteriophage origin of replication; arrow indicates direction of (+) strand synthesis
   2545..2649    +  promoter       AmpR promoter: bla
   2650..3510    +  CDS            AmpR: β-lactamase; bla; confers resistance to ampicillin, carbenicillin, and related antibiotics
   3681..4269    +  rep_origin     ori: high-copy-number ColE1/pMB1/pBR322/pUC origin of replication
   4452..4544    +  CDS            lacI (fragment): lac repressor; lacI; The lac repressor binds to the lac operator to inhibit transcription in E. coli. This inhibition can be relieved by adding lactose or isopropyl-β-D-thiogalactopyranoside (IPTG).
   4557..4578    +  protein_bind   CAP binding site: CAP binding activates transcription in the presence of cAMP. E. coli catabolite activator protein
   4593..4623    +  promoter       lac promoter: promoter for the E. coli lac operon
   4631..4647    +  protein_bind   lac operator: The lac repressor binds to the lac operator to inhibit transcription in E. coli. This inhibition can be relieved by adding lactose or isopropyl-β-D-thiogalactopyranoside (IPTG). lac repressor encoded by lacI
   4692..4710    +  promoter       T3 promoter: promoter for bacteriophage T3 RNA polymerase
   4738..4964    +  promoter       RSV promoter: Rous sarcoma virus enhancer/promoter
   4965..5145    +  LTR            5' LTR (truncated): truncated 5' long terminal repeat (LTR) from HIV-1
   5192..5317    +  misc_feature   HIV-1 Ψ: packaging signal of human immunodeficiency virus type 1
   5301..5664    +  CDS            HIV-1 gag (fragment): gag protein from human immunodeficiency virus 1; gag
   5810..6043    +  misc_feature   RRE: The Rev response element (RRE) of HIV-1 allows for Rev-dependent mRNA export from the nucleus to the cytoplasm.
   6420..6520    +  CDS            Rev (fragment): human immunodeficiency virus 1 (HIV-1) Rev protein; rev; enhances nuclear export of unspliced and incompletely spliced viral mRNAs
   6570..6810    +  promoter       U6 promoter: RNA polymerase III promoter for human U6 snRNA
   6916..7033    +  misc_feature   cPPT/CTS: central polypurine tract and central termination sequence of HIV-1
   7082..507     +  promoter       hPGK promoter (across the origin): human phosphoglycerate kinase 1 promoter
