[The description below was written by a language model from this plasmid's Addgene catalogue record and pLannotate feature annotations shown in this document.]
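Description:
pLKO.1-puro-cGASsh4 is a lentiviral shRNA vector built on the pLKO.1 backbone and designed to knock down human cGAS (CGAS, also known as MB21D1 or C6orf150), the cytosolic DNA sensor. In bacteria it replicates from a high-copy ColE1/pUC-type origin and is selected with ampicillin through the bla gene. An f1 origin and remnants of a lac/lacZα cloning region flanked by T3 and T7 promoters are carried over from the parental plasmid.

The viral portion follows a self-inactivating design. An RSV enhancer/promoter fused to a truncated HIV-1 5' LTR drives transcription of the genomic RNA in packaging cells. It is followed by the Ψ packaging signal with a partial gag sequence, the Rev response element for Rev-dependent nuclear export, and a cPPT/CTS element that aids nuclear import of the reverse-transcribed genome. The transfer cassette ends in a ΔU3 3' LTR, which inactivates LTR promoter activity after integration, and an SV40 polyadenylation signal and SV40 origin lie just beyond it.

Within this frame, a human U6 RNA polymerase III promoter expresses the cGAS-targeting short hairpin. The hairpin itself is not annotated as a separate feature, but it presumably occupies the gap between U6 and the cPPT. Downstream, a human PGK promoter drives puromycin N-acetyltransferase, so transduced mammalian cells can be selected with puromycin.

The plasmid supplies no viral structural or enzymatic genes, so it must be co-transfected with packaging and envelope plasmids to produce particles. It is used for stable cGAS depletion in human cells, and the associated study examined cGAS-dependent innate immune sensing of micronuclei in the context of Bloom syndrome protein.
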