Addgene plasmid #127646: pLKO.1-puro-cGASsh4
Purpose: Knock-down of human cGAS
Depositing lab: Nicolas Manel. Depositing organization: Institut Curie. Publication: Bloom syndrome protein restrains innate immune sensing of micronuclei by cGAS. Gratia M, Rodero MP, Conrad C, Bou Samra E, Maurin M, Rice GI, Duffy D, Revy P, Petit F, Dale RC, Crow YJ, Amor-Gueret M, Manel N. J Exp Med. 2019 May 6;216(5):1199-1213. doi: 10.1084/jem.20181329. Epub 2019 Apr 1. PubMed 30936263.
Backbone
  Vector backbone: pLKO.1
  Vector type: Lentiviral
  Selectable markers: Puromycin
Growth in bacteria
  Bacterial resistance: Ampicillin, 100 μg/mL
  Growth temperature: 30°C
  Growth strain: NEB Stable
  Copy number: High Copy
Gene/Insert
  Gene/Insert name: cGAS shRNA
  gRNA/shRNA sequence: CAACTACGACTAAAGCCATTTCTCGAGAAATGGCTTTAGTCGTAGTTG
  Species: H. sapiens (human)
  Entrez Gene: CGAS (a.k.a. C6orf150, D4, MB21D1, h-cGAS)
  Cloning method: Unknown
Terms and licenses: Academic/Nonprofit Terms; Industry Terms: Not Available to Industry
How to cite: pLKO.1-puro-cGASsh4 was a gift from Nicolas Manel (Addgene plasmid # 127646 ; http://n2t.net/addgene:127646 ; RRID:Addgene_127646)
